>Addgene plasmid #75864 | CIB4 gRNA (BRDN0001149378) | addgene full sequence | sequence record 184716 | Addgene Assembled Sequence
CCCGGGTGCAAAGATGGATAAAGTTTTAAACAGAGAGGAATCTTTGCAGCTAATGGACCTTCTAGGTCTT
GAAAGGAGTGGGAATTGGCTCCGGTGCCCGTCAGTGGGCAGAGCGCACATCGCCCACAGTCCCCGAGAAG
TTGGGGGGAGGGGTCGGCAATTGATCCGGTGCCTAGAGAAGGTGGCGCGGGGTAAACTGGGAAAGTGATG
TCGTGTACTGGCTCCGCCTTTTTCCCGAGGGTGGGGGAGAACCGTATATAAGTGCAGTAGTCGCCGTGAA
CGTTCTTTTTCGCAACGGGTTTGCCGCCAGAACACAGGTAAGTGCCGTGTGTGGTTCCCGCGGGCCTGGC
CTCTTTACGGGTTATGGCCCTTGCGTGCCTTGAATTACTTCCACCTGGCTGCAGTACGTGATTCTTGATC
CCGAGCTTCGGGTTGGAAGTGGGTGGGAGAGTTCGAGGCCTTGCGCTTAAGGAGCCCCTTCGCCTCGTGC
TTGAGTTGAGGCCTGGCCTGGGCGCTGGGGCCGCCGCGTGCGAATCTGGTGGCACCTTCGCGCCTGTCTC
GCTGCTTTCGATAAGTCTCTAGCCATTTAAAATTTTTGATGACCTGCTGCGACGCTTTTTTTCTGGCAAG
ATAGTCTTGTAAATGCGGGCCAAGATCTGCACACTGGTATTTCGGTTTTTGGGGCCGCGGGCGGCGACGG
GGCCCGTGCGTCCCAGCGCACATGTTCGGCGAGGCGGGGCCTGCGAGCGCGGCCACCGAGAATCGGACGG
GGGTAGTCTCAAGCTGGCCGGCCTGCTCTGGTGCCTGGCCTCGCGCCGCCGTGTATCGCCCCGCCCTGGG
CGGCAAGGCTGGCCCGGTCGGCACCAGTTGCGTGAGCGGAAAGATGGCCGCTTCCCGGCCCTGCTGCAGG
GAGCTCAAAATGGAGGACGCGGCGCTCGGGAGAGCGGGCGGGTGAGTCACCCACACAAAGGAAAAGGGCC
TTTCCGTCCTCAGCCGTCGCTTCATGTGACTCCACGGAGTACCGGGCGCCGTCCAGGCACCTCGATTAGT
TCTCGAGCTTTTGGAGTACGTCGTCTTTAGGTTGGGGGGAGGGGTTTTATGCGATGGAGTTTCCCCACAC
TGAGTGGGTGGAGACTGAAGTTAGGCCAGCTTGGCACTTGATGTAATTCTCCTTGGAATTTGCCCTTTTT
GAGTTTGGATCTTGGTTCATTCTCAAGCCTCAGACAGTGGTTCAAAGTTTTTTTCTTCCATTTCAGGTGT
CGTGACGTACGGCCACCATGACCGAGTACAAGCCCACGGTGCGCCTCGCCACCCGCGACGACGTCCCCAG
GGCCGTACGCACCCTCGCCGCCGCGTTCGCCGACTACCCCGCCACGCGCCACACCGTCGATCCGGACCGC
CACATCGAGCGGGTCACCGAGCTGCAAGAACTCTTCCTCACGCGCGTCGGGCTCGACATCGGCAAGGTGT
GGGTCGCGGACGACGGCGCCGCCGTGGCGGTCTGGACCACGCCGGAGAGCGTCGAAGCGGGGGCGGTGTT
CGCCGAGATCGGCCCGCGCATGGCCGAGTTGAGCGGTTCCCGGCTGGCCGCGCAGCAACAGATGGAAGGC
CTCCTGGCGCCGCACCGGCCCAAGGAGCCCGCGTGGTTCCTGGCCACCGTCGGAGTCTCGCCCGACCACC
AGGGCAAGGGTCTGGGCAGCGCCGTCGTGCTCCCCGGAGTGGAGGCGGCCGAGCGCGCCGGGGTGCCCGC
CTTCCTGGAGACCTCCGCGCCCCGCAACCTCCCCTTCTACGAGCGGCTCGGCTTCACCGTCACCGCCGAC
GTCGAGGTGCCCGAAGGACCGCGCACCTGGTGCATGACCCGCAAGCCCGGTGCCTGAACGCGTTAAGTCG
ACAATCAACCTCTGGATTACAAAATTTGTGAAAGATTGACTGGTATTCTTAACTATGTTGCTCCTTTTAC
GCTATGTGGATACGCTGCTTTAATGCCTTTGTATCATGCTATTGCTTCCCGTATGGCTTTCATTTTCTCC
TCCTTGTATAAATCCTGGTTGCTGTCTCTTTATGAGGAGTTGTGGCCCGTTGTCAGGCAACGTGGCGTGG
TGTGCACTGTGTTTGCTGACGCAACCCCCACTGGTTGGGGCATTGCCACCACCTGTCAGCTCCTTTCCGG
GACTTTCGCTTTCCCCCTCCCTATTGCCACGGCGGAACTCATCGCCGCCTGCCTTGCCCGCTGCTGGACA
GGGGCTCGGCTGTTGGGCACTGACAATTCCGTGGTGTTGTCGGGGAAATCATCGTCCTTTCCTTGGCTGC
TCGCCTGTGTTGCCACCTGGATTCTGCGCGGGACGTCCTTCTGCTACGTCCCTTCGGCCCTCAATCCAGC
GGACCTTCCTTCCCGCGGCCTGCTGCCGGCTCTGCGGCCTCTTCCGCGTCTTCGCCTTCGCCCTCAGACG
AGTCGGATCTCCCTTTGGGCCGCCTCCCCGCGTCGACTTTAAGACCAATGACTTACAAGGCAGCTGTAGA
TCTTAGCCACTTTTTAAAAGAAAAGGGGGGACTGGAAGGGCTAATTCACTCCCAACGAAGACAAGATCTG
CTTTTTGCTTGTACTGGGTCTCTCTGGTTAGACCAGATCTGAGCCTGGGAGCTCTCTGGCTAACTAGGGA
ACCCACTGCTTAAGCCTCAATAAAGCTTGCCTTGAGTGCTTCAAGTAGTGTGTGCCCGTCTGTTGTGTGA
CTCTGGTAACTAGAGATCCCTCAGACCCTTTTAGTCAGTGTGGAAAATCTCTAGCAGTACGTATAGTAGT
TCATGTCATCTTATTATTCAGTATTTATAACTTGCAAAGAAATGAATATCAGAGAGTGAGAGGAACTTGT
TTATTGCAGCTTATAATGGTTACAAATAAAGCAATAGCATCACAAATTTCACAAATAAAGCATTTTTTTC
ACTGCATTCTAGTTGTGGTTTGTCCAAACTCATCAATGTATCTTATCATGTCTGGCTCTAGCTATCCCGC
CCCTAACTCCGCCCATCCCGCCCCTAACTCCGCCCAGTTCCGCCCATTCTCCGCCCCATGGCTGACTAAT
TTTTTTTATTTATGCAGAGGCCGAGGCCGCCTCGGCCTCTGAGCTATTCCAGAAGTAGTGAGGAGGCTTT
TTTGGAGGCCTAGGGACGTACCCAATTCGCCCTATAGTGAGTCGTATTACGCGCGCTCACTGGCCGTCGT
TTTACAACGTCGTGACTGGGAAAACCCTGGCGTTACCCAACTTAATCGCCTTGCAGCACATCCCCCTTTC
GCCAGCTGGCGTAATAGCGAAGAGGCCCGCACCGATCGCCCTTCCCAACAGTTGCGCAGCCTGAATGGCG
AATGGG
[124 nt withheld, positions 3367-3490]
C
[91 nt withheld, positions 3492-3582]
A
[49 nt withheld, positions 3584-3632]
CCTTTGACGTTGGAGTCCACGTTCTTT
[37 nt withheld, positions 3660-3696]
ACCCTATCTCGGTCTATTCTTTTGATTTATAAGGGATTTTGCCGATTTCGGCCTATTGGTTAAAAAATGA
GCTGATTTAACAAAAATTTAACGCGAATTTTAACAAAATATTAACGCTTACAATTTAGGTGGCACTTTTC
GGGGAAATGTGCGCGGAACCCCTATTTGTTTATTTTTCTAAATACATTCAAATATGTATCCGCTCATGAG
ACAATAACCCTGATAAATGCTTCAATAATATTGAAAAAGGAAGAGTATGAGTATTCAACATTTCCGTGTC
GCCCTTATTCCCTTTTTTGCGGCATTTTGCCTTCCTGTTTTTGCTCACCCAGAAACGCTGGTGAAAGTAA
AAGATGCTGAAGATCAGTTGGGTGCACGAGTGGGTTACATCGAACTGGATCTCAACAGCGGTAAGATCCT
TGAGAGTTTTCGCCCCGAAGAACGTTTTCCAATGATGAGCACTTTTAAAGTTCTGCTATGTGGCGCGGTA
TTATCCCGTATTGACGCCGGGCAAGAGCAACTCGGTCGCCGCATACACTATTCTCAGAATGACTTGGTTG
AGTACTCACCAGTCACAGAAAAGCATCTTACGGATGGCATGACAGTAAGAGAATTATGCAGTGCTGCCAT
AACCATGAGTGATAACACTGCGGCCAACTTACTTCTGACAACGATCGGAGGACCGAAGGAGCTAACCGCT
TTTTTGCACAACATGGGGGATCATGTAACTCGCCTTGATCGTTGGGAACCGGAGCTGAATGAAGCCATAC
CAAACGACGAGCGTGACACCACGATGCCTGTAGCAATGGCAACAACGTTGCGCAAACTATTAACTGGCGA
ACTACTTACTCTAGCTTCCCGGCAACAATTAATAGACTGGATGGAGGCGGATAAAGTTGCAGGACCACTT
CTGCGCTCGGCCCTTCCGGCTGGCTGGTTTATTGCTGATAAATCTGGAGCCGGTGAGCGTGGGTCTCGCG
GTATCATTGCAGCACTGGGGCCAGATGGTAAGCCCTCCCGTATCGTAGTTATCTACACGACGGGGAGTCA
GGCAACTATGGATGAACGAAATAGACAGATCGCTGAGATAGGTGCCTCACTGATTAAGCATTGGTAACTG
TCAGACCAAGTTTACTCATATATACTTTAGATTGATTTAAAACTTCATTTTTAATTTAAAAGGATCTAGG
TGAAGATCCTTTTTGATAATCTCATGACCAAAATCCCTTAACGTGAGTTTTCGTTCCACTGAGCGTCAGA
CCCCGTAGAAAAGATCAAAGGATCTTCTTGAGATCCTTTTTTTCTGCGCGTAATCTGCTGCTTGCAAACA
AAAAAACCACCGCTACCAGCGGTGGTTTGTTTGCCGGATCAAGAGCTACCAACTCTTTTTCCGAAGGTAA
CTGGCTTCAGCAGAGCGCAGATACCAAATACTGTTCTTCTAGTGTAGCCGTAGTTAGGCCACCACTTCAA
GAACTCTGTAGCACCGCCTACATACCTCGCTCTGCTAATCCTGTTACCAGTGGCTGCTGCCAGTGGCGAT
AAGTCGTGTCTTACCGGGTTGGACTCAAGACGATAGTTACCGGATAAGGCGCAGCGGTCGGGCTGAACGG
GGGGTTCGTGCACACAGCCCAGCTTGGAGCGAACGACCTACACCGAACTGAGATACCTACAGCGTGAGCT
ATGAGAAAGCGCCACGCTTCCCGAAGGGAGAAAGGCGGACAGGTATCCGGTAAGCGGCAGGGTCGGAACA
GGAGAGCGCACGAGGGAGCTTCCAGGGGGAAACGCCTGGTATCTTTATAGTCCTGTCGGGTTTCGCCACC
TCTGACTTGAGCGTCGATTTTTGTGATGCTCGTCAGGGGGGCGGAGCCTATGGAAAAACGCCAGCAACGC
GGCCTTTTTACGGTTCCTGGCCTTTTGCTGGCCTTTTGCTCACATGTTCTTTCCTGCGTTATCCCCTGAT
TCTGTGGATAACCGTATTACCGCCTTTGAGTGAGCTGATACCGCTCGCCGCAGCCGAACGACCGAGCGCA
GCGAGTCAGTGAGCGAGGAAGCGGAAGAGCGCCCAATACGCAAACCGCCTCTCCCCGCGCGTTGGCCGAT
TCATTAATGCAGCTGGCACGACAGGTTTCCCGACTGGAAAGCGGGCAGTGAGCGCAACGCAATTAATGTG
AGTTAGCTCACTCATTAGGCACCCCAGGCTTTACACTTTATGCTTCCGGCTCGTATGTTGTGTGGAATTG
TGAGCGGATAACAATTTCACACAGGAAACAGCTATGACCATGATTACGCCAAGCGCGCAATTAACCCTCA
CTAAAGGGAACAAAAGCTGGAGCTGCAAGCTTAATGTAGTCTTATGCAATACTCTTGTAGTCTTGCAACA
TGGTAACGATGAGTTAGCAACATGCCTTACAAGGAGAGAAAAAGCACCGTGCATGCCGATTGGTGGAAGT
AAGGTGGTACGATCGTGCCTTATTAGGAAGGCAACAGACGGGTCTGACATGGATTGGACGAACCACTGAA
TTGCCGCATTGCAGAGATATTGTATTTAAGTGCCTAGCTCGATACATAAACGGGTCTCTCTGGTTAGACC
AGATCTGAGCCTGGGAGCTCTCTGGCTAACTAGGGAACCCACTGCTTAAGCCTCAATAAAGCTTGCCTTG
AGTGCTTCAAGTAGTGTGTGCCCGTCTGTTGTGTGACTCTGGTAACTAGAGATCCCTCAGACCCTTTTAG
TCAGTGTGGAAAATCTCTAGCAGTGGCGCCCGAACAGGGACTTGAAAGCGAAAGGGAAACCAGAGGAGCT
CTCTCGACGCAGGACTCGGCTTGCTGAAGCGCGCACGGCAAGAGGCGAGGGGCGGCGACTGGTGAGTACG
CCAAAAATTTTGACTAGCGGAGGCTAGAAGGAGAGAGATGGGTGCGAGAGCGTCAGTATTAAGCGGGGGA
GAATTAGATCGCGATGGGAAAAAATTCGGTTAAGGCCAGGGGGAAAGAAAAAATATAAATTAAAACATAT
AGTATGGGCAAGCAGGGAGCTAGAACGATTCGCAGTTAATCCTGGCCTGTTAGAAACATCAGAAGGCTGT
AGACAAATACTGGGACAGCTACAACCATCCCTTCAGACAGGATCAGAAGAACTTAGATCATTATATAATA
CAGTAGCAACCCTCTATTGTGTGCATCAAAGGATAGAGATAAAAGACACCAAGGAAGCTTTAGACAAGAT
AGAGGAAGAGCAAAACAAAAGTAAGACCACCGCACAGCAAGCGGCCGCTGATCTTCAGACCTGGAGGAGG
AGATATGAGGGACAATTGGAGAAGTGAATTATATAAATATAAAGTAGTAAAAATTGAACCATTAGGAGTA
GCACCCACCAAGGCAAAGAGAAGAGTGGTGCAGAGAGAAAAAAGAGCAGTGGGAATAGGAGCTTTGTTCC
TTGGGTTCTTGGGAGCAGCAGGAAGCACTATGGGCGCAGCGTCAATGACGCTGACGGTACAGGCCAGACA
ATTATTGTCTGGTATAGTGCAGCAGCAGAACAATTTGCTGAGGGCTATTGAGGCGCAACAGCATCTGTTG
CAACTCACAGTCTGGGGCATCAAGCAGCTCCAGGCAAGAATCCTGGCTGTGGAAAGATACCTAAAGGATC
AACAGCTCCTGGGGATTTGGGGTTGCTCTGGAAAACTCATTTGCACCACTGCTGTGCCTTGGAATGCTAG
TTGGAGTAATAAATCTCTGGAACAGATTTGGAATCACACGACCTGGATGGAGTGGGACAGAGAAATTAAC
AATTACACAAGCTTAATACACTCCTTAATTGAAGAATCGCAAAACCAGCAAGAAAAGAATGAACAAGAAT
TATTGGAATTAGATAAATGGGCAAGTTTGTGGAATTGGTTTAACATAACAAATTGGCTGTGGTATATAAA
ATTATTCATAATGATAGTAGGAGGCTTGGTAGGTTTAAGAATAGTTTTTGCTGTACTTTCTATAGTGAAT
AGAGTTAGGCAGGGATATTCACCATTATCGTTTCAGACCCACCTCCCAACCCCGAGGGGACCCAGAGAGG
GCCTATTTCCCATGATTCCTTCATATTTGCATATACGATACAAGGCTGTTAGAGAGATAATTAGAATTAA
TTTGACTGTAAACACAAAGATATTAGTACAAAATACGTGACGTAGAAAGTAATAATTTCTTGGGTAGTTT
GCAGTTTTAAAATTATGTTTTAAAATGGACTATCATATGCTTACCGTAACTTGAAAGTATTTCGATTTCT
TGGCTTTATATATCTTGTGGAAAGGACGAAACACCGTCCTTGTAGTACTTCCCAGGGTTTTAGAGCTAGA
AATAGCAAGTTAAAATAAGGCTAGTCCGTTATCAACTTGAAAAAGTGGCACCGAGTCGGTGCTTTTTTAA
GCTTGGCGTAACTAGATCTTGAGACAAATGGCAGTATTCATCCACAATTTTAAAAGAAAAGGGGGGATTG
GGGGGTACAGTGCAGGGGAAAGAATAGTAGACATAATAGCAACAGACATACAAACTAAAGAATTACAAAA
ACAAATTACAAAAATTCAAAATTTTCGGGTTTATTACAGGGACAGCAGAGATCCACTTTGGCGCCGGCTC
GAGGGGG
Features (pLannotate 1.2.2; 29 found; start..end, strand, type, name):
     14..80      +  CDS            small t antigen (fragment): SV40 (simian virus 40) small t antigen
    106..317     +  promoter       EF-1α core promoter: core promoter for human elongation factor EF-1α
    318..1256    +  intron         EF-1α intron A: intron upstream of the start codon of human EF-1α
   1278..1877    +  CDS            PuroR (fragment): puromycin N-acetyltransferase; pac from Streptomyces; confers resistance to puromycin
   1893..2481    +  misc_feature   WPRE: woodchuck hepatitis virus posttranscriptional regulatory element
   2532..2551    +  misc_feature   cPPT/CTS (fragment): central polypurine tract and central termination sequence of HIV-1
   2553..2786    +  LTR            3' LTR (ΔU3): self-inactivating 3' long terminal repeat (LTR) from HIV-1
   2864..2985    +  polyA_signal   SV40 poly(A) signal: SV40 polyadenylation signal
   3025..3160    +  rep_origin     SV40 ori: SV40 origin of replication
   3181..3199    -  promoter       T7 promoter: promoter for bacteriophage T7 RNA polymerase
   3207..3362    +  CDS            lacZα (fragment): LacZα fragment of β-galactosidase; lacZ fragment
   3367..3795    +  rep_origin     f1 ori (sequence partly withheld): f1 bacteriophage origin of replication; arrow indicates direction of (+) strand synthesis
   3848..3952    +  promoter       AmpR promoter: bla
   3953..4813    +  CDS            AmpR: β-lactamase; bla; confers resistance to ampicillin, carbenicillin, and related antibiotics
   4984..5572    +  rep_origin     ori: high-copy-number ColE1/pMB1/pBR322/pUC origin of replication
   5755..5847    +  CDS            lacI (fragment): lac repressor; lacI; The lac repressor binds to the lac operator to inhibit transcription in E. coli. This inhibition can be relieved by adding lactose or isopropyl-β-D-thiogalactopyranoside (IPTG).
   5860..5881    +  protein_bind   CAP binding site: CAP binding activates transcription in the presence of cAMP. E. coli catabolite activator protein
   5896..5926    +  promoter       lac promoter: promoter for the E. coli lac operon
   5934..5950    +  protein_bind   lac operator: The lac repressor binds to the lac operator to inhibit transcription in E. coli. This inhibition can be relieved by adding lactose or isopropyl-β-D-thiogalactopyranoside (IPTG). lac repressor encoded by lacI
   5995..6013    +  promoter       T3 promoter: promoter for bacteriophage T3 RNA polymerase
   6041..6267    +  promoter       RSV promoter: Rous sarcoma virus enhancer/promoter
   6268..6448    +  LTR            5' LTR (truncated): truncated 5' long terminal repeat (LTR) from HIV-1
   6495..6620    +  misc_feature   HIV-1 Ψ: packaging signal of human immunodeficiency virus type 1
   6604..6967    +  CDS            HIV-1 gag (fragment): gag protein from human immunodeficiency virus 1; gag
   7113..7346    +  misc_feature   RRE: The Rev response element (RRE) of HIV-1 allows for Rev-dependent mRNA export from the nucleus to the cytoplasm.
   7723..7749    +  CDS            Rev (fragment): human immunodeficiency virus 1 (HIV-1) Rev protein; rev; enhances nuclear export of unspliced and incompletely spliced viral mRNAs
   7753..7993    +  promoter       U6 promoter: RNA polymerase III promoter for human U6 snRNA
   8023..8098    +  misc_RNA       gRNA scaffold: guide RNA scaffold for the Streptococcus pyogenes CRISPR/Cas9 system
   8154..8271    +  misc_feature   cPPT/CTS: central polypurine tract and central termination sequence of HIV-1
