[The description below was written by a language model from this plasmid's Addgene catalogue record and pLannotate feature annotations shown in this document.]
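Description:
CIB4 gRNA (BRDN0001149378) is a third-generation lentiviral guide RNA plasmid built on the lentiGuide-Puro backbone and designed to direct Streptococcus pyogenes Cas9 to the human CIB4 gene (also known as KIP4). It is propagated in E. coli as a high-copy plasmid through a ColE1/pUC-type origin with ampicillin selection from the β-lactamase gene. The backbone also carries an f1 origin, an SV40 origin and poly(A) signal, and remnants of lac and phage promoter elements that play no part in the payload.

The viral genome is transcribed from an RSV promoter fused to a truncated HIV-1 5' LTR, which makes packaging Tat-independent. This is followed by the Ψ packaging signal with a partial gag sequence, the Rev response element for Rev-dependent nuclear export, and a cPPT/CTS that aids nuclear import of the reverse-transcribed genome. The ΔU3 3' LTR makes the integrated provirus self-inactivating. Two expression units sit between the LTRs. A human U6 RNA polymerase III promoter drives the CIB4-specific spacer fused to the Cas9 gRNA scaffold. An EF-1α promoter with its first intron drives puromycin N-acetyltransferase for selection of transduced mammalian cells, and a WPRE downstream enhances transcript expression.

The plasmid does not encode Cas9, so it must be used with a separate Cas9 vector or in cells that already express the nuclease. The guide was designed against a CIB4 RefSeq transcript and belongs to a human kinome gRNA collection, which supports its use for individual or library-based knockout of CIB4 in human cells.
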