Addgene plasmid #75864: CIB4 gRNA (BRDN0001149378)
Purpose: 3rd generation lentiviral gRNA plasmid targeting human CIB4
Depositing lab: John Doench & David Root. Depositing organization: Broad Institute. Publication: Optimized sgRNA design to maximize activity and minimize off-target effects of CRISPR-Cas9. Doench JG, Fusi N, Sullender M, Hegde M, Vaimberg EW, Donovan KF, Smith I, Tothova Z, Wilen C, Orchard R, Virgin HW, Listgarten J, Root DE. Nat Biotechnol. 2016 Jan 18. doi: 10.1038/nbt.3437. PubMed 26780180.
Backbone
  Vector backbone: lentiGuide-Puro
  Backbone manufacturer: Zhang Lab (Addgene plasmid # 52963)
  Vector type: Mammalian Expression, Lentiviral, CRISPR
  Selectable markers: Puromycin
Growth in bacteria
  Bacterial resistance: Ampicillin, 100 μg/mL
  Growth temperature: 37°C
  Growth strain: DH5alpha
  Copy number: High Copy
Gene/Insert
  Gene/Insert name: CIB4 (alt names: CIB4; NM_001029881.1)
  gRNA/shRNA sequence: TCCTTGTAGTACTTCCCAGG
  Species: H. sapiens (human)
  Entrez Gene: CIB4 (a.k.a. KIP4)
  Promoter: hU6
  Cloning method: Unknown
  Sequencing primers: 5′ U6-F; 3′ pS2-R
Terms and licenses: Academic/Nonprofit Terms; Industry Terms: Not Available to Industry
Depositor comments: The gRNA was designed to target the following Genbank reference sequence(s): NM_001029881.1. Note that this plasmid does NOT contain Cas9. It should be used in conjunction with lentiCas9-Blast (Addgene #52962) or otherwise with cell lines already expressing Cas9. Browse the full kinome gRNA library at http://www.addgene.org/pooled-library/broadgpp-human-kinome/ or visit http://www.broadinstitute.org/rnai/public/ for detailed protocols and information.
How to cite: CIB4 gRNA (BRDN0001149378) was a gift from John Doench & David Root (Addgene plasmid # 75864 ; http://n2t.net/addgene:75864 ; RRID:Addgene_75864)
