>Addgene plasmid #75864 | CIB4 gRNA (BRDN0001149378) | depositor partial sequence | sequence record 143324 | Target Sequence
TCCTTGTAGTACTTCCCAGG
