>Addgene plasmid #75864 | CIB4 gRNA (BRDN0001149378) | addgene partial sequence | sequence record 184715 | hU6-F
CGTAGAAAGTAATAATTTCTTGGGTAGTTTGCAGTTTTAAAATTATGTTTTAAAATGGACTATCATATGC
TTACCGTAACTTGAAAGTATTTCGATTTCTTGGCTTTATATATCTTGTGGAAAGGACGAAACACCGTCCT
TGTAGTACTTCCCAGGGTTTTAGAGCTAGAAATAGCAAGTTAAAATAAGGCTAGTCCGTTATCAACTTGA
AAAAGTGGCACCGAGTCGGTGCTTTTTTAAGCTTGGCGTAACTAGATCTTGAGACAAATGGCAGTATTCA
TCCACAATTTTAAAAGAAAAGGGGGGATTGGGGGGTACAGTGCAGGGGAAAGAATAGTAGACATAATAGC
AACAGACATACAAACTAAAGAATTACAAAAACAAATTACAAAAATTCAAAATTTTCGGGTTTATTACAGG
GACAGCAGAGATCCACTTTGGCGCCGGCTCGAGGGGGCCCGGGTGCAAAGATGGATAAAGTTTTAAACAG
AGAGGAATCTTTGCAGCTAATGGACCTTCTAGGTCTTGAAAGGAGTGGGAATTGGCTCCGGTGCCCGTCA
GTGGGCAGAG
